>Addgene plasmid #194974 | pAAV-hSyn-fDIO-mScarlet-Gphn_C4c | addgene full sequence | sequence record 384094 | Addgene NGS Result
TTTTTCGCCCTTTGACGTTGGAGTCCACGTTCTTT
[37 nt withheld, positions 36-72]
ACTCTATCTCGGGCTATTCTTTTGATTTATAAGGGATTTTGCCGATTTCGGTCTATTGGTTAAAAAATGA
GCTGATTTAACAAAAATTTAACGCGAATTTTAACAAAATATTAACGTTTACAATTTTATGGTGCACTCTC
AGTACAATCTGCTCTGATGCCGCATAGTTAAGCCAGCCCCGACACCCGCCAACACCCGCTGACGCGCCCT
GACGGGCTTGTCTGCTCCCGGCATCCGCTTACAGACAAGCTGTGACCGTCTCCGGGAGCTGCATGTGTCA
GAGGTTTTCACCGTCATCACCGAAACGCGCGAGACGAAAGGGCCTCGTGATACGCCTATTTTTATAGGTT
AATGTCATGATAATAATGGTTTCTTAGACGTCAGGTGGCACTTTTCGGGGAAATGTGCGCGGAACCCCTA
TTTGTTTATTTTTCTAAATACATTCAAATATGTATCCGCTCATGAGACAATAACCCTGATAAATGCTTCA
ATAATATTGAAAAAGGAAGAGTATGAGTATTCAACATTTCCGTGTCGCCCTTATTCCCTTTTTTGCGGCA
TTTTGCCTTCCTGTTTTTGCTCACCCAGAAACGCTGGTGAAAGTAAAAGATGCTGAAGATCAGTTGGGTG
CACGAGTGGGTTACATCGAACTGGATCTCAACAGCGGTAAGATCCTTGAGAGTTTTCGCCCCGAAGAACG
TTTTCCAATGATGAGCACTTTTAAAGTTCTGCTATGTGGCGCGGTATTATCCCGTATTGACGCCGGGCAA
GAGCAACTCGGTCGCCGCATACACTATTCTCAGAATGACTTGGTTGAGTACTCACCAGTCACAGAAAAGC
ATCTTACGGATGGCATGACAGTAAGAGAATTATGCAGTGCTGCCATAACCATGAGTGATAACACTGCGGC
CAACTTACTTCTGACAACGATCGGAGGACCGAAGGAGCTAACCGCTTTTTTGCACAACATGGGGGATCAT
GTAACTCGCCTTGATCGTTGGGAACCGGAGCTGAATGAAGCCATACCAAACGACGAGCGTGACACCACGA
TGCCTGTAGCAATGGCAACAACGTTGCGCAAACTATTAACTGGCGAACTACTTACTCTAGCTTCCCGGCA
ACAATTAATAGACTGGATGGAGGCGGATAAAGTTGCAGGACCACTTCTGCGCTCGGCCCTTCCGGCTGGC
TGGTTTATTGCTGATAAATCTGGAGCCGGTGAGCGTGGGTCTCGCGGTATCATTGCAGCACTGGGGCCAG
ATGGTAAGCCCTCCCGTATCGTAGTTATCTACACGACGGGGAGTCAGGCAACTATGGATGAACGAAATAG
ACAGATCGCTGAGATAGGTGCCTCACTGATTAAGCATTGGTAACTGTCAGACCAAGTTTACTCATATATA
CTTTAGATTGATTTAAAACTTCATTTTTAATTTAAAAGGATCTAGGTGAAGATCCTTTTTGATAATCTCA
TGACCAAAATCCCTTAACGTGAGTTTTCGTTCCACTGAGCGTCAGACCCCGTAGAAAAGATCAAAGGATC
TTCTTGAGATCCTTTTTTTCTGCGCGTAATCTGCTGCTTGCAAACAAAAAAACCACCGCTACCAGCGGTG
GTTTGTTTGCCGGATCAAGAGCTACCAACTCTTTTTCCGAAGGTAACTGGCTTCAGCAGAGCGCAGATAC
CAAATACTGTTCTTCTAGTGTAGCCGTAGTTAGGCCACCACTTCAAGAACTCTGTAGCACCGCCTACATA
CCTCGCTCTGCTAATCCTGTTACCAGTGGCTGCTGCCAGTGGCGATAAGTCGTGTCTTACCGGGTTGGAC
TCAAGACGATAGTTACCGGATAAGGCGCAGCGGTCGGGCTGAACGGGGGGTTCGTGCACACAGCCCAGCT
TGGAGCGAACGACCTACACCGAACTGAGATACCTACAGCGTGAGCTATGAGAAAGCGCCACGCTTCCCGA
AGGGAGAAAGGCGGACAGGTATCCGGTAAGCGGCAGGGTCGGAACAGGAGAGCGCACGAGGGAGCTTCCA
GGGGGAAACGCCTGGTATCTTTATAGTCCTGTCGGGTTTCGCCACCTCTGACTTGAGCGTCGATTTTTGT
GATGCTCGTCAGGGGGGCGGAGCCTATGGAAAAACGCCAGCAACGCGGCCTTTTTACGGTTCCTGGCCTT
TTGCTGGCCTTTTGCTCACATGTCCTGCAGGCAGCTGCGCGCTCGCTCGCTCACTGAGGCCGCCCGGGCG
TCGGGCGACCTTTGGTCGCCCGGCCTCAGTGAGCGAGCGAGCGCGCAGAGAGGGAGTGGCCAACTCCATC
ACTAGGGGTTCCTGCGGCCGCACGCGTGTGTCTAGACTGCAGAGGGCCCTGCGTATGAGTGCAAGTGGGT
TTTAGGACCAGGATGAGGCGGGGTGGGGGTGCCTACCTGACGACCGACCCCGACCCACTGGACAAGCACC
CAACCCCCATTCCCCAAATTGCGCATCCCCTATCAGAGAGGGGGAGGGGAAACAGGATGCGGCGAGGCGC
GTGCGCACTGCCAGCTTCAGCACCGCGGACAGTGCCTTCGCCCCCGCCTGGCGGCGCGCGCCACCGCCGC
CTCAGCACTGAAGGCGCGCTGACGTCACTCGCCGGTCCCCCGCAAACTCCCCTTCCCGGCCACCTTGGTC
GCGTCCGCGCCGCCGCCGGCCCAGCCGGACCGCACCACGCGAGGCGCGAGATAGGGGGGCACGGGCGCGA
CCATCTGCGCTGCGGCGCCGGCGACTCAGCGCTGCCTCAGTCTGCGGTGGGCAGCGGAGGAGTCGTGTCG
TGCCTGAGAGCGCAGTCGAGAAGGTACCGGATCCTCTAGAGTCGACTCCGGAGAAGTTCCTATTCTCTAG
AAAGTATAGGAACTTCGCAGAATGGTAGCTGGATTGTAGCTGCTATTAGCAATATGAAACCTCTTAGAAG
TTCCTATTCTTCAAAAGGTATAGGAACTTCGGCGCGCCTCATAGCCGTCCGATGACCATGACGTCCACCA
CCTCGCCTTTGTGAAGTTCCACATACTGCTCTGTCTTTGGAGGTAGCATCAGCAATCCATTGGCACTGCG
CATGCTCATCAGACGGCTGCTCATCTGATTACCTGTACTCTGGGCCCAGGGCAGTGGTTCTTGGTGATGC
CAAGTCAGTATACACCGGTGGTATTCTGGGCGAGGGTCCAGCTTTACGTCACATGATAACCTAGCTTTGA
TGATGGTTGG
[465 nt withheld, positions 3303-3767]
AAACTTATTAACTTCAACTTCTGTGACACCTACAGTTGCAAGGAGACCAATTTCTGAAGGGCCCATATGG
GTTCCTTTTGCCAAAACACACTCCCCTCTTTTAATGTCGTGGCCGATGGGTCTGATGTCTTGGCCTGGCC
GAGCTTGCACCAGAATTCGCACTTCAAGTTCTTCAGTACCATCATCTGATTCCCTGATGAGTTCAGTATC
TTCAACTTGCACTACTGCATCAGCACCGCAGGGGATTGGAGCACCTGTTGTAACCCGCATCACTTGTCCG
GGCATTACTGTCTGAGTTGGCTGTTCACCAGCTTGGGATTCCCCAATGATGAAACGATCTCCTGGACCAT
CAGCAGCTCGAACAGCATAGCCATCTTTTACTGATGCTGGGAATGGGGGTAGGTTGTCTTTTGCATACAC
ATCTTGAGCAAGGACTCGCCCCATTCCATCTCGGTAATTGATGATTTCTGTACCAAGCACCGGAGTCATC
TCCAGAACTGTAATGAAGGCTTTGTCCATAGACGTCAGAGGAAAAGGAGACATGCGATGTCTTCTAGCCA
CCTTGGTGATATCTACAGCACTGTGACTGGCTCTTAGAATGTTCTCCTTGCTGCTGCACCTGGACTGGAC
CTCAGATACACTATAGGTAGATGAGCACGAGGGAAGCCGAGCTTTTGGTGTTGGACAAGAAGCTGTAGAG
AGGCGAGATGTAGCCTGGGCACGGGGCGACTCTGAAGGAGTAGTGCTAAGGGAGGCTGTGTCTCGTGGGA
GCACCTGAACGCCACGAGAAATGATGGAGTCTGGAATCTTTGCAGCAAGAGCTGCTGCAGTAATATGTGA
TGAGGAACTATCTTCTGTCGAAGCTACACCACTGTCTTTCTTTTCTTCTTCCTCCTCTTCACACTGAACT
CCTTTGTCTTCTGTCTGCTTATGTGGGCTAGTTGTAGGAGGTGGAGAAAGAGGAGGTGGTGGGGAAGGTA
AATCTTCAAGTTCATCATGCACCTCCTTTACTTTTACAATGGCATCACGTAAAAGGTCAATGGCATGAGG
TAGAGCTGGCAGTATGAACTGAAAGCATTCCTGAGATCCTTTCTTGCTACCAGGCAGGTTAATTATCAGA
GTTTTCCCTCTTATTCCACACACTGGTCTAGAGAGCATGCCCAGAGGTGTAACATTAAGTGATCCCATCA
GCATTGCCAGGGCCATCCCTGGCGCTTCCCGTTCTATTACTTCTTTTGTGGCCTCTGGAGTGACATCTCG
TGGTGCAAACCCTGTTCCGCCAGTTGTTAATATCAAATTAAGTTCCTTCTCATCACACCAGTCTATGAGT
GTTTCCTTGATTTCTTCTATTTCATCTGGTACTATCTTGTATGCTGATATAGTCCCACCCAACAAAGAAG
GATCCTGGACGAGATCTTTTAGATTTATCCCACTGCGGTCTTCTGCAAGATTCCTGAAGCAGCTATCACT
CACTGTGAGGACTCCGACACGGATTTGATGGTCGTGGTTTGTGAGGATCATTCCCTCGGTCGCCATGCTC
GAGATCTGAGTCCGGCCGGACTTGTACAGCTCGTCCATGCCGCCGGTGGAGTGGCGGCCCTCGGAGCGTT
CGTACTGTTCCACCACGGTGTAGTCCTCGTTGTGGGAGGTGATGTCCAACTTGCGGTCCACGTTGTAGGC
GCCGGGCATCTGCACGGGCTTCTTGGCCTTGTAGGTGGTCTTGAAGTCCGCCAGGTAGCGCCCGCCGTCC
TTCAGGCGCAGGGCCATCTTAATGTCGCCCTTCAGCACGCCGTCCTCGGGGTACAACCGCTCGGTGGACG
CTTCCCAGCCCATTGTCTTCTTCTGCATTACGGGGCCGTCAGGAGGGAAGTTGGTGCCGCGGAGCTTCAC
CTTGTAGATCAGGGTGCCGTCCTCCAGGGAGGTGTCCTGGGTCACGGTCACGGCGCCGCCGTCCTCGAAG
TTCATCACGCGCTCCCACTTGAAGCCCTCGGGGAAGGACTGCTTATAGTAGTCGGGGATGTCGGCGGGGT
GCTTGGTGAAGGCCCTGGAGCCGTACATGAACTGAGGGGACAGGATGTCCCAGGAGAAGGGCAGGGGGCC
ACCCTTGGTCACCTTCAGCTTGGCGGTCTGGGTGCCCTCGTAGGGGCGGCCCTCGCCCTCGCCCTCGATC
TCGAACTCGTGGCCGTTCATGGAGCCCTCCATGTGCACCTTGAACCGCATGAACTCCTTGATCACTGCCT
CGCCCTTGCTCACCATGGTGGCGCTAGCGAAGTTCCTATACTTTCTAGAGAATAGGAACTTCTTGCCTTA
ACCCAGAAATTATCACTGTTATTCTTTAGAATGGTGCAAAGAGAAGTTCCTATACCTTTTGAAGAATAGG
AACTTCGAATTCGATATCAAGCTTATCGATGAGATCTACGGGTGGCATCCCTGTGACCCCTCCCCAGTGC
CTCTCCTGGCCCTGGAAGTTGCCACTCCAGTGCCCACCAGCCTTGTCCTAATAAAATTAAGTTGCATCAT
TTTGTCTGACTAGGTGTCCTTCTATAATATTATGGGGTGGAGGGGGGTGGTATGGAGCAAGGGGCAAGTT
GGGAAGACAACCTGTAGGGCCTGCGGGGTCTATTGGGAACCAAGCTGGAGTGCAGTGGCACAATCTTGGC
TCACTGCAATCTCCGCCTCCTGGGTTCAAGCGATTCTCCTGCCTCAGCCTCCCGAGTTGTTGGGATTCCA
GGCATGCATGACCAGGCTCAGCTAATTTTTGTTTTTTTGGTAGAGACGGGGTTTCACCATATTGGCCAGG
CTGGTCTCCAACTCCTAATCTCAGGTGATCTACCCACCTTGGCCTCCCAAATTGCTGGGATTACAGGCGT
GAACCACTGCTCCCTTCCCTGTCCTTCTGATTTTGTAGGTAACCACGTGCGGACCGAGCGGCCGCAGGAA
CCCCTAGTGATGGAGTTGGCCACTCCCTCTCTGCGCGCTCGCTCGCTCACTGAGGCCGGGCGACCAAAGG
TCGCCCGACGCCCGGGCTTTGCCCGGGCGGCCTCAGTGAGCGAGCGAGCGCGCAGCTGCCTGCAGGGGCG
CCTGATGCGGTATTTTCTCCTTACGCATCTGTGCGGTATTTCACACCGCATA
[95 nt withheld, positions 6900-6994]
T
[46 nt withheld, positions 6996-7041]
C
[133 nt withheld, positions 7043-7175]
Features (pLannotate 1.2.2; 21 found; start..end, strand, type, name):
    199..248     -  misc_feature   bom (fragment): basis of mobility region from pBR322
    350..385     -  CDS            rop (fragment): Rop protein, which maintains plasmids at low copy number; rop
    480..584     +  promoter       AmpR promoter: bla
    585..1445    +  CDS            AmpR: β-lactamase; bla; confers resistance to ampicillin, carbenicillin, and related antibiotics
   1616..2204    +  rep_origin     ori: high-copy-number ColE1/pMB1/pBR322/pUC origin of replication
   2277..2304    +  repeat_region  AAV2 ITR (fragment): inverted terminal repeat of adeno-associated virus serotype 2 inverted
   2333..2360    +  repeat_region  AAV2 ITR (fragment): inverted terminal repeat of adeno-associated virus serotype 2 inverted
   2440..2887    +  promoter       hSyn promoter: human synapsin I promoter; confers neuron-specific expression (Kügler et al., 2003)
   2901..2918    +  misc_feature   MCS (fragment): pUC18/19 multiple cloning site
   2925..2958    +  protein_bind   FRT (minimal): supports FLP-mediated excision but not integration (Turan and Bode, 2011) FLP recombinase from the Saccharomyces cerevisiae 2μ plasmid
   2959..3008    -  intron         β-globin intron (fragment): internally truncated intron from human β-globin
   3054..5303    -  CDS            GPHN (sequence partly withheld): GEPH_HUMAN - Also known as GPH, KIAA1385. Experimental evidence at protein level: Swiss-Prot protein existence level 1. Has also a catalytic activity and catalyzes two steps in the biosynthesis of the molybdenum cofactor. In the first step, molybdopterin is adenylated. Subsequently, molybdate is inserted into adenylated molybdopterin and AMP is released. From Homo sapiens (Human).
   5304..5322    -  misc_feature   MCS (fragment): multiple cloning site
   5328..6023    -  CDS            mScarlet: mScarlet is a basic (constitutively fluorescent) red fluorescent protein published in 2016, derived from synthetic construct. It has moderate acid sensitivity.
   6036..6069    -  protein_bind   FRT (minimal): supports FLP-mediated excision but not integration (Turan and Bode, 2011) FLP recombinase from the Saccharomyces cerevisiae 2μ plasmid
   6070..6120    -  intron         β-globin intron (fragment): internally truncated intron from human β-globin
   6154..6177    +  misc_feature   MCS (fragment): pBluescript multiple cloning site
   6187..6663    +  polyA_signal   hGH poly(A) signal: human growth hormone polyadenylation signal
   6703..6843    +  repeat_region  AAV2 ITR: inverted terminal repeat of adeno-associated virus serotype 2 inverted
   6848..6899    -  misc_feature   bom (fragment): basis of mobility region from pBR322
   6918..198     +  rep_origin     f1 ori (across the origin) (sequence partly withheld): f1 bacteriophage origin of replication; arrow indicates direction of (+) strand synthesis
