[The description below was written by a language model from this plasmid's Addgene catalogue record and pLannotate feature annotations shown in this document.]
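Description:
pAAV-hSyn-fDIO-mScarlet-Gphn_C4c is an adeno-associated virus transfer plasmid built on the pAAV-MCS backbone. It is designed for Flp recombinase-dependent, neuron-restricted expression of a red fluorescent gephyrin fusion. The plasmid is propagated in E. coli through a high-copy ColE1/pUC-type origin and selected with ampicillin via the β-lactamase gene. An f1 phage origin is also present. The expression cassette is flanked by AAV2 inverted terminal repeats, which allow it to be packaged into recombinant AAV particles. The annotation detects the upstream ITR only as short fragments, while the downstream one is called in full. The record lists a recombination-deficient growth strain, a common choice for repeat-containing vectors such as ITR plasmids.

Within the ITRs, the human synapsin I promoter drives transcription toward a human growth hormone polyadenylation signal. Between them, the coding sequence for mScarlet fused to the N terminus of rat gephyrin (splice isoform C4c) sits in the antisense orientation, bracketed by oppositely oriented FRT sites. The annotation tool matched the gephyrin reading frame to the human orthologue, but the catalogue gives the species as rat. Short sequences next to each FRT are labelled as β-globin intron fragments. An fDIO design normally uses a second, heterologous FRT variant, and these may correspond to it, but the record does not say so. Without Flp the inverted reading frame is not expressed. Flp-mediated recombination flips the cassette into the sense orientation and so restricts mScarlet-gephyrin expression to Flp-expressing neurons. Gephyrin is the scaffold protein of inhibitory postsynapses, and the associated publication title indicates that the construct was used to compare the synaptic localization of gephyrin C4 splice variants by imaging.
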