Addgene plasmid #194974: pAAV-hSyn-fDIO-mScarlet-Gphn_C4c
Purpose: AAV vector to drive the Flp-dependent expression of mScarlet-Gphn (isoform C4c) under the control of human Synapsin promoter
Depositing lab: Günter Schwarz. Depositing organization: Universitaet zu Koeln. Publication: Automated Image Analysis Reveals Different Localization of Synaptic Gephyrin C4 Splice Variants. Liebsch F, Eggersmann FR, Merkler Y, Kloppenburg P, Schwarz G. eNeuro. 2023 Jan 4;10(1):ENEURO.0102-22.2022. doi: 10.1523/ENEURO.0102-22.2022. Print 2023 Jan. PubMed 36543537.
Backbone
  Vector backbone: pAAV-MCS
  Backbone manufacturer: Stratagene
  Backbone size w/o insert (bp): 3892
  Vector type: AAV
Growth in bacteria
  Bacterial resistance: Ampicillin, 100 μg/mL
  Growth temperature: 30°C
  Growth strain: NEB Stable
  Copy number: High Copy
Gene/Insert
  Gene/Insert name: mScarlet-Gphn (isoform C4c)
  Species: R. norvegicus (rat), Synthetic
  Entrez Gene: Gphn (a.k.a. Geph)
  Tag / fusion protein: mScarlet (N terminal on insert)
  Cloning method: Gibson Cloning
  Sequencing primers: 5′ CCACGCGAGGCGCGAGATAG; 3′ CCAGCTTGGTTCCCAATAGA
Terms and licenses: Academic/Nonprofit Terms; Industry Terms: Not Available to Industry
How to cite: pAAV-hSyn-fDIO-mScarlet-Gphn_C4c was a gift from Günter Schwarz (Addgene plasmid # 194974 ; http://n2t.net/addgene:194974 ; RRID:Addgene_194974)
